>Addgene plasmid #101316 | pMflST-o4 | addgene full sequence | sequence record 199230 | Addgene NGS Result
TCCCTTTAGTGAGGGTTAATGTCGTGACTGGGAAAACCCTGGCGGAATTCGGCCAGTCTACATGTACTCT
TTTTGATAAAAAATTGGAGATTCCTTTACAAATATGCTCTTACGTGCTATTATTTAAGTGACTATTTAAA
AGGAGTTAATAAATATGCGGCAAGGTATTCTTAAATAAACTGTCAATTTGATAGCGGGAACAAATAATTA
GATGTCCTTTTTTAGGAGGGCTTAGTTTTTTGTACCCAGTTTAAGAATACCTTTATCATGTGATTCTAAA
GTATCCAGAGAATATCTGTATGCTTTGTATACCTATGGTTATGCATAAAAATCCCGGTGATAAAAGTATT
TATCACTGGGATTTTTATGCCCTTTTGGGTTTTTGAATGGAGGAAATCTAGATGAAAATCATAAATATCG
GTGTATTAGCTCACGTTGATGCAGGAAAAACAACATTAACTGAATCACTTTTATATAACTCTGGTGCAAT
TACTGAACTTGGTTCAGTAGATAAAGGTACTACTCGTACTGATAATACATTATTAGAACGTCAACGTGGA
ATCACAATTCAAACAGGTATCACATCTTTTCAATGGGAAAATACAAAAGTAAATATTATAGATACACCTG
GACACATGGATTTCCTTGCAGAAGTATACCGTAGTCTTTCAGTATTAGATGGTGCTATTTTACTTATCAG
CGCTAAAGATGGAGTTCAAGCTCAAACTCGTATCTTATTTCACGCATTACGTAAAATGGGTATTCCAACA
ATTTTCTTTATAAACAAAATTGACCAAAACGGAATTGATTTAAGTACAGTTTATCAAGATATCAAAGAAA
AACTTTCTGCTGAAATCGTTATTAAACAAAAAGTTGAATTATACCCAAACGTTTGCGTAACAAATTTTAC
TGAATCAGAACAATGGGATACAGTTATAGAAGGTAATGATGATTTATTAGAAAAATACATGTCAGGTAAA
TCATTAGAAGCATTAGAATTAGAACAAGAAGAAAGTATTCGTTTCCAAAACTGTTCTTTATTCCCTTTAT
ACCATGGAAGCGCTAAAAGTAACATAGGTATTGATAACTTAATTGAAGTTATTACTAACAAATTTTACTC
TTCAACTCATCGTGGTCCTTCTGAATTATGCGGTAACGTTTTCAAAATTGAATATACAAAAAAACGTCAA
CGTTTAGCTTATATACGTCTTTATAGTGGTGTTTTACATTTACGTGATAGTGTTCGTGTTAGTGAAAAAG
AAAAGATTAAAGTTACAGAAATGTATACTTCTATTAACGGTGAATTATGCAAAATTGACCGTGCATATTC
AGGTGAAATTGTAATTTTACAAAACGAATTTCTTAAACTTAATAGTGTACTTGGTGACACAAAACTTTTA
CCACAACGTAAGAAAATTGAAAATCCACACCCATTACTTCAAACAACAGTAGAACCAAGCAAACCTGAAC
AACGTGAAATGCTTTTAGATGCTCTTTTAGAAATTAGTGACTCTGACCCACTTTTACGTTACTATGTAGA
TTCTACTACTCATGAAATTATTCTTTCTTTCCTTGGTAAAGTTCAAATGGAAGTTATTTCTGCATTATTA
CAAGAAAAATATCATGTTGAAATCGAATTAAAAGAACCTACTGTAATTTATATGGAACGTCCATTAAAAA
ATGCTGAATATACAATTCATATTGAAGTTCCACCAAATCCATTTTGGGCTTCTATTGGTCTTTCTGTTTC
TCCACTTCCACTTGGTAGCGGAATGCAATATGAAAGTAGCGTAAGTTTAGGTTATCTTAATCAAAGTTTC
CAAAACGCAGTTATGGAAGGTATTCGTTACGGTTGCGAACAAGGTTTATACGGTTGGAATGTTACAGACT
GCAAAATCTGTTTTAAGTATGGACTTTACTATTCACCTGTATCAACACCTGCTGACTTTCGTATGCTTGC
ACCAATTGTTTTAGAACAAGTTTTAAAGAAAGCTGGAACTGAACTTTTAGAACCATACCTTTCTTTTAAA
ATCTATGCACCACAAGAATACTTAAGTCGTGCTTATAACGATGCACCTAAATACTGTGCTAATATTGTTG
ATACTCAATTAAAGAACAACGAAGTAATTTTAAGCGGAGAAATTCCTGCACGTTGTATTCAAGAATATCG
TAGTGATTTAACATTTTTCACTAATGGACGTTCTGTTTGCTTAACTGAATTAAAAGGTTATCATGTTACT
ACTGGTGAACCTGTATGCCAACCACGTCGTCCTAATAGTCGTATTGATAAAGTTCGTTATATGTTCAACA
AAATCACATAATAATACTAGTAGCTCATAAAAAATTTATTTGCTTTCATTTTTCTGTATAATAGATTCAT
ACGACTCACTATATGGAGGAAATCTAGAATGAGAGAAGCTGTTATAGCAGAAGTTTCAACACAATTATCA
GAAGTAGTTGGTGTAATAGAAAGACATTTAGAACCTACTTTACTCGCTGTTCATTTATATGGTAGTGCAG
TTGATGGTGGATTAAAACCCCACAGCGATATTGATTTATTAGTTACAGTTACTGTTAGATTAGACGAAAC
AACTAGACGTGCATTAATCAACGATTTATTAKAAACATCAGCGAGTCCAGGAGAATCAGAGATATTAAGA
GCAGTAGAGGTAACAATTGTTGTTCATGATGATATTATTCCATGGAGATATCCAGCTAAAAGAGAACTTC
AATTTGGAGAATGGCAAAGAAACGATATTCTAGCTGGAATATTTGAACCAGCAACAATTGATATTGACTT
AGCAATATTACTTACGAAAGCTAGAGAACATAGTGTTGCATTAGTTGGTCCTGCTGCTGAGGAATTATTT
GACCCTGTTCCAGAGCAAGATTTATTTGAAGCTTTAAACGAAACTTTAACATTATGGAACTCACCACCAG
ACTGGGCAGGTGATGAAAGAAATGTTGTTTTAACTTTAAGTAGAATCTGGTATAGTGCTGTAACAGGAAA
AATTGCTCCTAAAGATGTAGCTGCTGACTGGGCCATGGAAAGATTACCAGCACAATATCAACCAGTTATT
TTAGAAGCAAGACAAGCGTATTTAGGTCAGGAGGATAGATTAGCTAGTAGAGCTGACCAATTAGAAGAAT
TTGTTCATTATGTAAAAGGAGAAATTACTAAAGTAGTAGGTAAATAAGCTGCAGTAATACGACTCACTAT
AGGGCATACGATTTAGGTGACACTATAGTAGGGATAACAGGGTAATTTAGTAGGTAGGGCTATATGGTCG
TTATGCGATACTGATGCATAAAGGCCGCGTTGCTGGCGTTTTTCCATAGGCTCCGCCCCCCTGACGAGCA
TCACAAAAATCGACGCTCAAGTCAGAGGTGGCGAAACCCGACAGGACTATAAAGATACCAGGCGTTTCCC
CCTGGAAGCTCCCTCGTGCGCTCTCCTGTTCCGACCCTGCCGCTTACCGGATACCTGTCCGCCTTTCTCC
CTTCGGGAAGCGTGGCGCTTTCTCATAGCTCACGCTGTAGGTATCTCAGTTCGGTGTAGGTCGTTCGCTC
CAAGCTGGGCTGTGTGCACGAACCCCCCGTTCAGCCCGACCGCTGCGCCTTATCCGGTAACTATCGTCTT
GAGTCCAACCCGGTAAGACACGACTTATCGCCACTGGCAGCAGCCACTGGTAACAGGATTAGCAGAGCGA
GGTATGTAGGCGGTGCTACAGAGTTCTTGAAGTTGTGGCCTAACTACGGCTACACTAGAAGAACAGTATT
TGGTATCTGCGCTCTGCTGAAGCCAGTTACCTTCGGAAAAAGAGTTGGTAGCTCTTGATCCGGCAAACAA
ACCACCGCTGGTAGCGGTGGTTTTTTTGTTTGCAAGCAGCAGATTACGCGCAGAAAAAAAGGATCTCAAC
GCGCAATTAACCCTCACTAAAGGGAACAAAAGCTGGAGCGCTGCAGGAATTCGATATCAAGCTTATCGAT
ACCGTCGACGCCGGCCAGCCTCGCAGAGCAGGATTCCCGTTGAGCACCGCCAGGTGCGAATAAGGGACAG
TGAAGAAGGAACACCCGCTCGCGGGTGGGCCTACTTCACCTATCCTGCCCGGCTGACGCCGTTGGATACA
CCAAGGAAAGTCTACACGAACCCTTTGGCAAAATCCTGTATATCGTGCGAAAAAGCATGGATATACCGAA
AAAATCGCTATAATGACCCCGAAGCAGGGTTATGCAGCGGAAAAGCGCTGGTACCCAGCGATGAGGATGA
ACCCACTCAGGGACCTGATGTGACGTGCCGTGAACACGAGCGTGTTTAGTTTTTGATGGTTGTCAAGTTC
TTTTCATTGTATTCAAACCCCCTTTTAAAGTTGATAATTCTTGTTAATTATAATATAAGTGCTGGAAAAA
GTATAGTTTTTTATTGTTATTTTTAAGAAAATTTATCCATTGTGTTTTTATATGAACTTTTTCAACATTT
TTTATAACCTTTTGTGGAAAAGCGGAAAAAAGATATATAAATACTAAACTATTGCTTTTTAGTGTTATTC
ATTATGTTTATTTCTTTTTAAAATATTTTTTTATCCACACATTGTGGAAGACTTTTATTATTATGTGTTT
TAATTTATTTTATGAAGGGGAATTAATATGGAAACAAAAGCGCTTTGAGAAAAATTAATTAATAAGTTAA
AGAAGGAAAAATTAATAGACCAAGACATTATTGAAGAACATATTGTTACTTCAGAATTAATTAAAATTTC
AAATACAGAGTTCGTAATCCTTGTTAGAAGTAATCTTGGTGTAACTATTTTAAATGAATTTAAAGAAGTA
TTTGTGTACGAATTTAAATAAGTTTTAAACAGTTATGTGTCTGTTGATTTTTTAACTAAAGAAATTTTTG
AGAAAAATACAAAAAAAGAGAATAAAAAAGAACCCATAAATACTGTTTTATCTGAAAATGCACTTACTTT
TGAGAATTTTATAGTTGGGTCAAGTAATAAACAAGCTAATTTAGCTGCTAAAAATGTTGTTGCAAACCCT
GGTATGAGTTTTAATCCTTTATTTATTTATGGAGATTCAGGACTGGGTAAAACACATTTATTACAAGCTA
TTAAAAATCAAGCAGAATTAAATGGAAAAAAAGTTTTATATTTAACATCTGAAGAATTTACAAAAAGAAT
TGTTAATGCTTTAAACAAAGGTGATTTAAGTGAAATAGAAGAATTAAAAACTGAGATAAATTCTAATGAA
TTCTTTATTTTAGATGATGTTCAATTTTTAAGTAAAAAAGATAAAACAAACGAGTTTTTCTTTAACATTA
TTAACAATTTTACTGAAAATGGTAAACAATTAGTTTTTTCTAGTGATAAGACTCCTGAATTGTTAAATGG
TTTTGATAAAAGAATGATAACTAGATTTAATTCAGGTTTATCAACACCTATTAATGCTTTAGATATTCCA
ACTGCCAAATTGATAATTGAAGCTGAAATTAAAAAACAAGGTTTAAAACAAAAAATTAAAGAAGATGCCG
TTGTTTACTTAGCTCAAAACTTTAGCGATGATGTTAGAAAAATTAAAGGTTTAGTTAATAGATTACTTTT
CTTTGGTATTCAAAACGATTTAGGTCACATAATTGATTTGGAAGATGTTATTGACTTATTTAAAGATACA
CCTTCAGCTAATTTAGGATTATTAAATGTTAAAAAAATTAAAGAAGTTGTTGCTAAAAAATATGATGTTA
CTATAAAAGCCATCGATGGTAAAGCAAGAACAACTGCTATAAAAAATGCTAGACATCTTTCTATGTATTT
TGCAAAAATAATTTTAAACCATACATCAACTCAAATTGGTGCAGAATTTGGTGGAAGAGACCATAGTACA
GTTTTAAGTGCTATTTCGCGTATTGAAAAATTAATATATAAAGAAAAAGAATTCAAAAAAATAGTTGAGT
CTTTAAAAAACGAAATAATAGGAAAATAGATGTAAATTCGCATCTATTTTTTTTGTGTGGAAAAGAAATT
AAACTTGTTGAATAAAAAGTCATTTAAACCTTTATTTACCGTTGTTTTATGAGTGTTTTCCACATATCAA
CTGCATTATAAATATTACTTATATAAAGAATAATATAATATATAAAAGCATGCGTATTTCTTTTGTTTTT
ATTTTATAAATATGAGATAATATATATTGTAAATAAGAGGTGTTATATGAG
Features (pLannotate 1.2.2; 13 found; start..end, strand, type, name):
      3..20      -  promoter       T3 promoter (fragment): promoter for bacteriophage T3 RNA polymerase
     21..44      +  CDS            lacZα (fragment): LacZα fragment of β-galactosidase; lacZ fragment
    181..345     +  ncRNA          sRNA 0030: Accession: RF02864 - Enterococcus sRNA 30
    402..2318    +  CDS            tetM: TET1_ENTFL - Also known as tet(M). Experimental evidence at protein level: Swiss-Prot protein existence level 1. Abolishes the inhibitory effect of tetracyclin on protein synthesis by a non-covalent modification of the ribosomes. From Enterococcus faecalis (Streptococcus faecalis).
   2335..2356    +  promoter       T5 promoter (fragment): bacteriophage T5 promoter for E. coli RNA polymerase, with embedded lac operator
   2409..3194    +  CDS            aadA: S3AD_SHIFL - Experimental evidence at protein level: Swiss-Prot protein existence level 1. Mediates bacterial resistance to the antibiotics streptomycin and spectinomycin. From Shigella flexneri.
   3205..3223    +  promoter       T7 promoter: promoter for bacteriophage T7 RNA polymerase
   3231..3248    +  promoter       SP6 promoter (fragment): promoter for bacteriophage SP6 RNA polymerase
   3331..3919    -  rep_origin     ori: high-copy-number ColE1/pMB1/pBR322/pUC origin of replication
   3925..3943    +  promoter       T3 promoter: promoter for bacteriophage T3 RNA polymerase
   3960..3999    +  misc_feature   MCS (fragment): pBluescript multiple cloning site
   4001..4110    -  oriT           oriT: incP origin of transfer
   4648..5976    +  CDS            dnaA: DNAA_MESFL - Protein inferred from homology: Swiss-Prot protein existence level 3. Plays an important role in the initiation and regulation of chromosomal replication. Binds to the origin of replication; it binds specifically double-stranded DNA at a 9 bp consensus (dnaA box): 5'- TTATC[CA]A[CA]A-3'. DnaA binds to ATP and to acidic phospholipids. From Mesoplasma florum (strain ATCC 33453 / NBRC 100688 / NCTC 11704 / L1) (Acholeplasma florum).
