[The description below was written by a language model from this plasmid's Addgene catalogue record and pLannotate feature annotations shown in this document.]
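Description:
pMflST-o4 is a 6.2 kb E. coli–Mesoplasma florum shuttle plasmid built for synthetic biology work in the near-minimal mollicute M. florum. It is maintained in E. coli through a ColE1/pUC-type origin of replication, with tetracycline listed as the bacterial selection. Replication in M. florum is intended to be driven by the oriC4 fragment, the complete chromosomal origin region of strain L1. This fragment consists of the rpmH/dnaA and dnaA/dnaN intergenic regions together with the intervening dnaA gene. The feature table annotates the dnaA coding sequence, and the unannotated DNA on either side of it presumably corresponds to the two intergenic regions, where DnaA boxes would be expected.

Two resistance genes sit in tandem. One is tetM, which protects ribosomes from tetracycline, and the other is aadA1, which confers spectinomycin and streptomycin resistance. The record describes both as recoded, though it does not say how. The promoters driving them are also not stated explicitly: the annotation finds only an Enterococcus-type sRNA match upstream of tetM, likely reflecting native tetM leader sequence, and a short T5 promoter fragment ahead of aadA. An incP (RP4) origin of transfer lets the plasmid be mobilised by conjugation from a donor strain that supplies the RP4 transfer functions, offering an alternative to direct transformation. The short T3, T7, SP6, lacZα and multiple cloning site fragments appear to be junction or remnant sequences between the modules rather than functional parts.

The plasmid belongs to a series of oriC-based vectors developed as replicating genetic tools for M. florum. It suits work on origin function, marker performance and DNA delivery into this organism.
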