Addgene plasmid #101316: pMflST-o4
Purpose: Contains: complete oriC region of M. florum L1 (oriC4 fragment), colE1 rep origin, recoded tetM and aadA1 resistance genes, origin of transfer of RP4 plasmid.
Depositing lab: Sébastien Rodrigue. Depositing organization: University of Sherbrooke. Publication: Development of oriC-Based Plasmids for Mesoplasma florum. Matteau D, Pepin ME, Baby V, Gauthier S, Arango Giraldo M, Knight TF, Rodrigue S. Appl Environ Microbiol. 2017 Mar 17;83(7). pii: e03374-16. doi: 10.1128/AEM.03374-16. Print 2017 Apr 1. PubMed 28115382.
Backbone
  Vector backbone: colE1
  Vector type: Bacterial Expression, Synthetic Biology
  Selectable markers: Spectinomycin and Streptomycin
Growth in bacteria
  Bacterial resistance: Tetracycline, 10 μg/mL
  Growth temperature: 37°C
  Growth strain: DH5alpha
  Copy number: Unknown
Gene/Insert 1
  Gene/Insert name: oriC4 of M. florum strain L1 (rpmH/dnaA and dnaA/dnaN intergenic regions, with dnaA) (alt name: Complete oriC region of M. florum L1)
  Species: Mesoplasma florum
Gene/Insert 2
  Gene/Insert name: aadA1 resistance gene
Terms and licenses: Academic/Nonprofit Terms; Industry Terms: Not Available to Industry
How to cite: pMflST-o4 was a gift from Sébastien Rodrigue (Addgene plasmid # 101316 ; http://n2t.net/addgene:101316 ; RRID:Addgene_101316)
